Addgene plasmid #23064: pWZ414-F15
Depositing lab: Sharon Dent. Depositing organization: University of Texas MD Anderson Cancer Center. Publication: Essential and redundant functions of histone acetylation revealed by mutation of target lysines and loss of the Gcn5p acetyltransferase. Zhang W, Bone JR, Edmondson DG, Turner BM, Roth SY. EMBO J. 1998 Jun 1. 17(11):3155-67. 10.1093/emboj/17.11.3155 PubMed 9606197.
Backbone
  Vector backbone: pRS414 delta Afl III- Sma I
  Backbone manufacturer: Stratagene
  Backbone size w/o insert (bp): 4348
  Vector type: Yeast Expression
  Selectable markers: TRP1
Growth in bacteria
  Bacterial resistance: Ampicillin, 100 μg/mL
  Growth temperature: 37°C
  Growth strain: DH5alpha
  Copy number: Unknown
Gene/Insert
  Gene/Insert name: yeast Histone H3-2 and Histone H4-2 (alt name: HHT2-HHF2)
  Species: S. cerevisiae (budding yeast)
  Insert size (bp): 1900
  Mutation: Histone H4 deleted amino acids 4 - 19
  GenBank ID: S000004976 S000004975
  Cloning method: Restriction Enzyme; 5′ cloning site Afl III (not destroyed); 3′ cloning site Spe I (unknown if destroyed)
  Sequencing primers: 5′ T7; 3′ CACCTCTGACTTGAGCGTCG
Resource information
  A portion of this plasmid was derived from a plasmid made by: from Dr. Mary Ann Osley, currently at the Univ. of New Mexico, Albuquerque, NM
Terms and licenses: Academic/Nonprofit Terms; Industry Terms: Not Available to Industry
Depositor comments: HHT2 is Yeast ID YNL031C HHF2 is Yeast ID YNL030W HHT2 is gene ID 855700 HHF2 is gene ID 855701
How to cite: pWZ414-F15 was a gift from Sharon Dent (Addgene plasmid # 23064 ; http://n2t.net/addgene:23064 ; RRID:Addgene_23064)
