[The description below was written by a language model from this plasmid's Addgene catalogue record.]
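Description:
pWZ414-F15 is a yeast expression shuttle plasmid built on a modified pRS414 backbone (the Afl III–Sma I region removed, about 4.3 kb without insert). pRS414 belongs to the pRS series of yeast centromeric vectors, which are normally maintained at low copy in Saccharomyces cerevisiae through CEN/ARS elements, although the record itself lists the copy number as unknown. Selection in yeast relies on the TRP1 auxotrophic marker, which complements tryptophan auxotrophy in trp1 hosts, and propagation in E. coli is under ampicillin selection.

The payload is an approximately 1.9 kb S. cerevisiae genomic fragment carrying the HHT2-HHF2 locus, which encodes one of the two copies of the histone H3 and histone H4 genes, cloned between Afl III and Spe I sites. In yeast these two genes are divergently arranged (YNL031C and YNL030W lie on opposite strands), and a fragment of this kind would be expected to include their shared intergenic regulatory region; however, the record does not explicitly state which promoter drives expression. The H3 gene is recorded without mutation, whereas the H4 gene carries a deletion of amino acids 4 to 19. This removes most of the N-terminal tail, the region containing the lysines that are targets of acetylation.

According to the associated publication, the plasmid comes from work examining essential and redundant roles of histone acetylation by combining mutations of target lysines with loss of the Gcn5p acetyltransferase. Constructs of this type typically supply a defined H3/H4 allele pair in yeast strains lacking the chromosomal histone gene copies, so that the effects of the H4 tail truncation can be assessed. No feature table is provided, so finer details of the plasmid map cannot be confirmed here.
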