>Addgene plasmid #23064 | pWZ414-F15 | addgene partial sequence | sequence record 28990 | 23064 with pRS414-R 5'-CACCTCTGACTTGAGCGTCG
CCTATGGAAACGCCAGCAACGCGGCCTTTTTACGGTTCCTGGCCTTTTGCTGGCCTTTTGCTCACATGCC
TAGTTTCTTTTATTGAGACTTATTTTTAATATATATAGTACATGAAATAATAAAAAACCGAAAAATGCAT
ACATAAGGTTCTATTATATTCCCAATAGAATGATCGTTATTTTATTTTTTGAAAGGCATGAAAATAATTT
CAAACACCGATTGTTTAACCACCGATTGTTTAACCACCGAAACCATATAAGGTTCTACCTTGTCTCTTCA
AAGCATAAACAACATCCAAAGAAGTAACAGTCTTTCTCTTGGCGTGTTCAGTGTAAGTAACAGAGTCCCT
GATGACGGATTCCAAGAAGGACTTAAGGACGGCTCTGACTTCTTCGTAGATCAAACCAGAAATACGCTTG
ACACCACCTCTTCTAGCTAATCTTCTGATAGCTGGCTTAGTGATACCTTGGATGTTATCTCTTAGAATCT
TTCTACCGGACATTATTTTATTGTATTGATTGTTGTTTTTGCTACTCTTTTGAACAAGATGTAGGAAAAA
AGATAGAGAAAAGAATAAATTAAGCGAAAAAAAAAAATCTCTTTCACCGCCTCATCCTAATATACTTATA
TATGATATAACTACATAC
