>Addgene plasmid #23064 | pWZ414-F15 | addgene partial sequence | sequence record 28991 | 23064 with T7
GGTCGANGGTANCGATAAGCTTGATATCGAATTCCTGCAGCCCCCTAGTCTCTTCGAAAATGATGTTTAT
TGATAATTATTATACATGGTTTCTTGCCGGTTATAAAATTACGTATACTATCTAAGCATCTAAAAATTAG
CCCCGCAATTATGTCTGTAAACGATAAATTACAGCATATATACCCTCCTCATGTCGTTAAAAGCATTGCG
AATAGATAGATGAATAATGTATTAAAAAAGGAGATGTTTGTATGATGTCCCCCCAGTCTAAATGCATAGA
AAAAAAAAAATTCCCGCTTTATATTCATGATCTTTCACCTCTTAGTCTTCTGGCCAATTTGATATCCTTC
TTTTGGATAGTAACACGCTTAGCGTGAATAGCAGCCAGATTAGTGTCTTCAAACAAAGAGACTAAGTATG
CTTCGACGGATTCTTGCAAAGCACCGATAGCAGAAGATTGAAATCTCAAGTCGGTCTTGAAATCTTGAGC
GATTTCTCTGACCAATCTTTGGAAAGGTAACTTTCTGATCAACAGTTCAGTAGATTTTTGGAATCTTCTA
ATTTCTCTCAAGGCAACAGTACCTGGCTTATATCTGTGAGGCTTCTTAACACCACCGGTAGATGGGGCGG
ATTTTCTGGCAGCCTTGGAGGCTAATTGTTTTCTTGGGGCTTTACCACCAGTGGATTTTCTAGCTGTTTG
TTTAGTTCTGGCCATTGTGGAGTGTTTGCTTGGATCCTTTAGTAAAAGGGGAAGAACAGTTGGAAGGGCC
NAAGTGGAAGTCACAAAACAGTGGTCCTATATAAAAGAACAAGAAAAAGATTATTTATATACAACTGCGG
TCACAAGAAGCAACGCGAGAGAGCACAACACGCTGTTATCACGCAAACTATGTTTTGACACCGAGCCATA
GCCGTGATTGTGCGTCACATTGGGCGATAATGAACGCTAAATGACCAACTCCCATCCGTAG
